>Addgene plasmid #144839 | TFORF3363 | addgene full sequence | sequence record 391556 | Addgene NGS Result
TTAATGTAGTCTTATGCAATACTCTTGTAGTCTTGCAACATGGTAACGATGAGTTAGCAACATGCCTTAC
AAGGAGAGAAAAAGCACCGTGCATGCCGATTGGTGGAAGTAAGGTGGTACGATCGTGCCTTATTAGGAAG
GCAACAGACGGGTCTGACATGGATTGGACGAACCACTGAATTGCCGCATTGCAGAGATATTGTATTTAAG
TGCCTAGCTCGATACATAAACGGGTCTCTCTGGTTAGACCAGATCTGAGCCTGGGAGCTCTCTGGCTAAC
TAGGGAACCCACTGCTTAAGCCTCAATAAAGCTTGCCTTGAGTGCTTCAAGTAGTGTGTGCCCGTCTGTT
GTGTGACTCTGGTAACTAGAGATCCCTCAGACCCTTTTAGTCAGTGTGGAAAATCTCTAGCAGTGGCGCC
CGAACAGGGACTTGAAAGCGAAAGGGAAACCAGAGGAGCTCTCTCGACGCAGGACTCGGCTTGCTGAAGC
GCGCACGGCAAGAGGCGAGGGGCGGCGACTGGTGAGTACGCCAAAAATTTTGACTAGCGGAGGCTAGAAG
GAGAGAGATGGGTGCGAGAGCGTCAGTATTAAGCGGGGGAGAATTAGATCGCGATGGGAAAAAATTCGGT
TAAGGCCAGGGGGAAAGAAAAAATATAAATTAAAACATATAGTATGGGCAAGCAGGGAGCTAGAACGATT
CGCAGTTAATCCTGGCCTGTTAGAAACATCAGAAGGCTGTAGACAAATACTGGGACAGCTACAACCATCC
CTTCAGACAGGATCAGAAGAACTTAGATCATTATATAATACAGTAGCAACCCTCTATTGTGTGCATCAAA
GGATAGAGATAAAAGACACCAAGGAAGCTTTAGACAAGATAGAGGAAGAGCAAAACAAAAGTAAGACCAC
CGCACAGCAAGCGGCCGCTGATCTTCAGACCTGGAGGAGGAGATATGAGGGACAATTGGAGAAGTGAATT
ATATAAATATAAAGTAGTAAAAATTGAACCATTAGGAGTAGCACCCACCAAGGCAAAGAGAAGAGTGGTG
CAGAGAGAAAAAAGAGCAGTGGGAATAGGAGCTTTGTTCCTTGGGTTCTTGGGAGCAGCAGGAAGCACTA
TGGGCGCAGCGTCAATGACGCTGACGGTACAGGCCAGACAATTATTGTCTGGTATAGTGCAGCAGCAGAA
CAATTTGCTGAGGGCTATTGAGGCGCAACAGCATCTGTTGCAACTCACAGTCTGGGGCATCAAGCAGCTC
CAGGCAAGAATCCTGGCTGTGGAAAGATACCTAAAGGATCAACAGCTCCTGGGGATTTGGGGTTGCTCTG
GAAAACTCATTTGCACCACTGCTGTGCCTTGGAATGCTAGTTGGAGTAATAAATCTCTGGAACAGATTTG
GAATCACACGACCTGGATGGAGTGGGACAGAGAAATTAACAATTACACAAGCTTAATACACTCCTTAATT
GAAGAATCGCAAAACCAGCAAGAAAAGAATGAACAAGAATTATTGGAATTAGATAAATGGGCAAGTTTGT
GGAATTGGTTTAACATAACAAATTGGCTGTGGTATATAAAATTATTCATAATGATAGTAGGAGGCTTGGT
AGGTTTAAGAATAGTTTTTGCTGTACTTTCTATAGTGAATAGAGTTAGGCAGGGATATTCACCATTATCG
TTTCAGACCCACCTCCCAACCCCGAGGGGACCCATGCATTGCATCTCAATTAGTCAGCAACCAGGTGTGG
AAAGTCCCCAGGCTCCCCAGCAGGCAGAAGTATGCAAAGCATGCGTCTCAATTAGTCAGCAACCATAGTC
CCGCCCCTAACTCCGCCCATCCCGCCCCTAACTCCGCCCAGTTCCGCCCATTCTCCGCCCCATGGCTGAC
TAATTTTTTTTATTTATGCAGAGGCCGAGGCCGCCTCGGCCTCTGAGCTATTCCAGAAGTAGTGAGGAGG
CTTTTTTGGAGGCCTAGGCTTTTGCAAAAAGCTTTCTAGAGGTACCACCGGAGCTTACCATGACCGAGTA
CAAGCCCACGGTGCGCCTCGCCACCCGCGACGACGTCCCCAGGGCCGTACGCACCCTCGCCGCCGCGTTC
GCCGACTACCCCGCCACGCGCCACACCGTCGATCCGGACCGCCACATCGAGCGGGTCACCGAGCTGCAAG
AACTCTTCCTCACGCGCGTCGGGCTCGACATCGGCAAGGTGTGGGTCGCGGACGACGGCGCCGCCGTGGC
GGTCTGGACCACGCCGGAGAGCGTCGAAGCGGGGGCGGTGTTCGCCGAGATCGGCCCGCGCATGGCCGAG
TTGAGCGGTTCCCGGCTGGCCGCGCAGCAACAGATGGAAGGCCTCCTGGCGCCGCACCGGCCCAAGGAGC
CCGCGTGGTTCCTGGCCACCGTCGGCGTCTCGCCCGACCACCAGGGCAAGGGTCTGGGCAGCGCCGTCGT
GCTCCCCGGAGTGGAGGCGGCCGAGCGCGCCGGGGTGCCCGCCTTCCTGGAGACCTCCGCGCCCCGCAAC
CTCCCCTTCTACGAGCGGCTCGGCTTCACCGTCACCGCCGACGTCGAGGTGCCCGAAGGACCGCGCACCT
GGTGCATGACCCGCAAGCCCGGTGCCAGTTAACGAATTCTAGATCTTGAGACAAATGGCAGTATTCATCC
ACAATTTTAAAAGAAAAGGGGGGATTGGGGGGTACAGTGCAGGGGAAAGAATAGTAGACATAATAGCAAC
AGACATACAAACTAAAGAATTACAAAAACAAATTACAAAAATTCAAAATTTTCGGGTTTATTACAGGGAC
AGCAGAGATCCACTTTGGCGCCGGCTCGAGGCCTGCAGGTGCAAAGATGGATAAAGTTTTAAACAGAGAG
GAATCTTTGCAGCTAATGGACCTTCTAGGTCTTGAAAGGAGTGGGAATTGGCTCCGGTGCCCGTCAGTGG
GCAGAGCGCACATCGCCCACAGTCCCCGAGAAGTTGGGGGGAGGGGTCGGCAATTGAACCGGTGCCTAGA
GAAGGTGGCGCGGGGTAAACTGGGAAAGTGATGTCGTGTACTGGCTCCGCCTTTTTCCCGAGGGTGGGGG
AGAACCGTATATAAGTGCAGTAGTCGCCGTGAACGTTCTTTTTCGCAACGGGTTTGCCGCCAGAACACAG
GTAAGTGCCGTGTGTGGTTCCCGCGGGCCTGGCCTCTTTACGGGTTATGGCCCTTGCGTGCCTTGAATTA
CTTCCACCTGGCTGCAGTACGTGATTCTTGATCCCGAGCTTCGGGTTGGAAGTGGGTGGGAGAGTTCGAG
GCCTTGCGCTTAAGGAGCCCCTTCGCCTCGTGCTTGAGTTGAGGCCTGGCCTGGGCGCTGGGGCCGCCGC
GTGCGAATCTGGTGGCACCTTCGCGCCTGTCTCGCTGCTTTCGATAAGTCTCTAGCCATTTAAAATTTTT
GATGACCTGCTGCGACGCTTTTTTTCTGGCAAGATAGTCTTGTAAATGCGGGCCAAGATCTGCACACTGG
TATTTCGGTTTTTGGGGCCGCGGGCGGCGACGGGGCCCGTGCGTCCCAGCGCACATGTTCGGCGAGGCGG
GGCCTGCGAGCGCGGCCACCGAGAATCGGACGGGGGTAGTCTCAAGCTGGCCGGCCTGCTCTGGTGCCTG
GCCTCGCGCCGCCGTGTATCGCCCCGCCCTGGGCGGCAAGGCTGGCCCGGTCGGCACCAGTTGCGTGAGC
GGAAAGATGGCCGCTTCCCGGCCCTGCTGCAGGGAGCTCAAAATGGAGGACGCGGCGCTCGGGAGAGCGG
GCGGGTGAGTCACCCACACAAAGGAAAAGGGCCTTTCCGTCCTCAGCCGTCGCTTCATGTGACTCCACGG
AGTACCGGGCGCCGTCCAGGCACCTCGATTAGTTCTCGAGCTTTTGGAGTACGTCGTCTTTAGGTTGGGG
GGAGGGGTTTTATGCGATGGAGTTTCCCCACACTGAGTGGGTGGAGACTGAAGTTAGGCCAGCTTGGCAC
TTGATGTAATTCTCCTTGGAATTTGCCCTTTTTGAGTTTGGATCTTGGTTCATTCTCAAGCCTCAGACAG
TGGTTCAAAGTTTTTTTCTTCCATTTCAGGTGTCGTGAGGCTAGCATCGATTGATCAACAAGTTTGTACA
AAAAAGTTGGCATGGACTATTCGTACGACGAGGACCTGGACGAGCTGTGCCCCGTGTGCGGGGACAAGGT
GTCCGGCTACCACTACGGACTGCTCACGTGTGAGAGCTGCAAGGGCTTCTTCAAGCGCACGGTGCAGAAC
AACAAGCACTACACGTGCACCGAGAGCCAGAGCTGCAAGATCGACAAGACGCAGCGCAAGCGCTGTCCCT
TCTGCCGCTTCCAGAAATGCCTGACGGTGGGGATGCGCCTGGAAGCCGTGCGCGCTGACCGTATGAGGGG
TGGCCGGAACAAGTTTGGGCCGATGTACAAGCGGGACCGGGCCCTGAAACAGCAGAAGAAGGCACAGATT
CGGGCCAATGGCTTCAAGCTGGAGACAGGGCCCCCGATGGGGGTGCCCCCGCCGCCCCCTCCCGCACCGG
ACTACGTGCTGCCTCCCAGCCTGCATGGGCCTGAGCCCAAGGGCCTGGCCGCCGGTCCACCTGCTGGGCC
ACTGGGCGACTTTGGGGCCCCAGCACTGCCCATGGCCGTGCCCGGTGCCCACGGGCCACTGGCTGGCTAC
CTCTACCCTGCCTTTCCTGGCCGTGCCATCAAGTCTGAGTACCCGGAGCCTTATGCCAGCCCCCCACAGC
CTGGGCTGCCGTACGGCTACCCAGAGCCCTTCTCTGGAGGGCCCAACGTGCCTGAGCTCATCCTGCAGCT
GCTGCAGCTGGAGCCGGATGAGGACCAGGTGCGGGCCCGCATCTTGGGCTGCCTGCAGGAGCCCACCAAA
AGCCGCCCCGACCAGCCGGCGGCCTTCGGCCTCCTGTGCAGAATGGCCGACCAGACCTTCATCTCCATCG
TGGACTGGGCACGCAGGTGCATGGTCTTCAAGGAGCTGGAGGTGGCCGACCAGATGACGCTGCTGCAGAA
CTGCTGGAGCGAGCTGCTGGTGTTCGACCACATCTACCGCCAGGTCCAGCACGGCAAGGAGGGCAGCATC
CTGCTGGTCACCGGGCAGGAGGTGGAGCTGACCACAGTGGCCACCCAGGCGGGCTCGCTGCTGCACAGCC
TGGTGTTGCGGGCGCAGGAGCTGGTGCTGCAGCTGCTTGCGCTGCAGCTGGACCGGCAGGAGTTTGTCTG
CCTCAAGTTCATCATCCTCTTCAGCCTGGATTTGAAGTTCCTGAATAACCACATCCTGGTGAAAGACGCT
CAGGAGAAGGCCAACGCCGCCCTGCTTGACTACACCCTGTGCCACTACCCGCACTGCGGGGACAAATTCC
AGCAGCTGCTGCTGTGCCTGGTGGAGGTGCGGGCCCTGAGCATGCAGGCCAAGGAGTACCTGTACCACAA
GCACCTGGGCAACGAGATGCCCCGCAACAACCTGCTCATCGAAATGCTGCAAGCCAAGCAGACTTGCCCA
ACTTTCTTGTACAAAGTGGTTGATATCGGTAAGCCTATCCCTAACCCTCTCCTCGGTCTCGATTCTACGT
AGTAATGAACTAGTCCGTAACTTGAAAGTATTTCGATTTCTTGGCTTTATATATCTTGTGGAAAGGACGA
CAATGTGATTCGAGGCCACTGCTTACGCGTTAAGTCGACAATCAACCTCTGGATTACAAAATTTGTGAAA
GATTGACTGGTATTCTTAACTATGTTGCTCCTTTTACGCTATGTGGATACGCTGCTTTAATGCCTTTGTA
TCATGCTATTGCTTCCCGTATGGCTTTCATTTTCTCCTCCTTGTATAAATCCTGGTTGCTGTCTCTTTAT
GAGGAGTTGTGGCCCGTTGTCAGGCAACGTGGCGTGGTGTGCACTGTGTTTGCTGACGCAACCCCCACTG
GTTGGGGCATTGCCACCACCTGTCAGCTCCTTTCCGGGACTTTCGCTTTCCCCCTCCCTATTGCCACGGC
GGAACTCATCGCCGCCTGCCTTGCCCGCTGCTGGACAGGGGCTCGGCTGTTGGGCACTGACAATTCCGTG
GTGTTGTCGGGGAAATCATCGTCCTTTCCTTGGCTGCTCGCCTGTGTTGCCACCTGGATTCTGCGCGGGA
CGTCCTTCTGCTACGTCCCTTCGGCCCTCAATCCAGCGGACCTTCCTTCCCGCGGCCTGCTGCCGGCTCT
GCGGCCTCTTCCGCGTCTTCGCCTTCGCCCTCAGACGAGTCGGATCTCCCTTTGGGCCGCCTCCCCGCGT
CGACTTTAAGACCAATGACTTACAAGGCAGCTGTAGATCTTAGCCACTTTTTAAAAGAAAAGGGGGGACT
GGAAGGGCTAATTCACTCCCAACGAAGACAAGATCTGCTTTTTGCTTGTACTGGGTCTCTCTGGTTAGAC
CAGATCTGAGCCTGGGAGCTCTCTGGCTAACTAGGGAACCCACTGCTTAAGCCTCAATAAAGCTTGCCTT
GAGTGCTTCAAGTAGTGTGTGCCCGTCTGTTGTGTGACTCTGGTAACTAGAGATCCCTCAGACCCTTTTA
GTCAGTGTGGAAAATCTCTAGCAGTACGTATAGTAGTTCATGTCATCTTATTATTCAGTATTTATAACTT
GCAAAGAAATGAATATCAGAGAGTGAGAGGAACTTGTTTATTGCAGCTTATAATGGTTACAAATAAAGCA
ATAGCATCACAAATTTCACAAATAAAGCATTTTTTTCACTGCATTCTAGTTGTGGTTTGTCCAAACTCAT
CAATGTATCTTATCATGTCTGGCTCTAGCTATCCCGCCCCTAACTCCGCCCATCCCGCCCCTAACTCCGC
CCAGTTCCGCCCATTCTCCGCCCCATGGCTGACTAATTTTTTTTATTTATGCAGAGGCCGAGGCCGCCTC
GGCCTCTGAGCTATTCCAGAAGTAGTGAGGAGGCTTTTTTGGAGGCCTAGGGACGTACCCAATTCGCCCT
ATAGTGAGTCGTATTACGCGCGCTCACTGGCCGTCGTTTTACAACGTCGTGACTGGGAAAACCCTGGCGT
TACCCAACTTAATCGCCTTGCAGCACATCCCCCTTTCGCCAGCTGGCGTAATAGCGAAGAGGCCCGCACC
GATCGCCCTTCCCAACAGTTGCGCAGCCTGAATGGCGAATGGG
[124 nt withheld, positions 7184-7307]
C
[91 nt withheld, positions 7309-7399]
A
[49 nt withheld, positions 7401-7449]
CCTTTGACGTTGGAGTCCACGTTCTTT
[37 nt withheld, positions 7477-7513]
ACCCTATCTCGGTCTATTCTTTTGATTTATAAGGGATTTTGCCGATTTCGGCCTATTGGTTAAAAAATGA
GCTGATTTAACAAAAATTTAACGCGAATTTTAACAAAATATTAACGCTTACAATTTAGGTGGCACTTTTC
GGGGAAATGTGCGCGGAACCCCTATTTGTTTATTTTTCTAAATACATTCAAATATGTATCCGCTCATGAG
ACAATAACCCTGATAAATGCTTCAATAATATTGAAAAAGGAAGAGTATGAGTATTCAACATTTCCGTGTC
GCCCTTATTCCCTTTTTTGCGGCATTTTGCCTTCCTGTTTTTGCTCACCCAGAAACGCTGGTGAAAGTAA
AAGATGCTGAAGATCAGTTGGGTGCACGAGTGGGTTACATCGAACTGGATCTCAACAGCGGTAAGATCCT
TGAGAGTTTTCGCCCCGAAGAACGTTTTCCAATGATGAGCACTTTTAAAGTTCTGCTATGTGGCGCGGTA
TTATCCCGTATTGACGCCGGGCAAGAGCAACTCGGTCGCCGCATACACTATTCTCAGAATGACTTGGTTG
AGTACTCACCAGTCACAGAAAAGCATCTTACGGATGGCATGACAGTAAGAGAATTATGCAGTGCTGCCAT
AACCATGAGTGATAACACTGCGGCCAACTTACTTCTGACAACGATCGGAGGACCGAAGGAGCTAACCGCT
TTTTTGCACAACATGGGGGATCATGTAACTCGCCTTGATCGTTGGGAACCGGAGCTGAATGAAGCCATAC
CAAACGACGAGCGTGACACCACGATGCCTGTAGCAATGGCAACAACGTTGCGCAAACTATTAACTGGCGA
ACTACTTACTCTAGCTTCCCGGCAACAATTAATAGACTGGATGGAGGCGGATAAAGTTGCAGGACCACTT
CTGCGCTCGGCCCTTCCGGCTGGCTGGTTTATTGCTGATAAATCTGGAGCCGGTGAGCGTGGGTCTCGCG
GTATCATTGCAGCACTGGGGCCAGATGGTAAGCCCTCCCGTATCGTAGTTATCTACACGACGGGGAGTCA
GGCAACTATGGATGAACGAAATAGACAGATCGCTGAGATAGGTGCCTCACTGATTAAGCATTGGTAACTG
TCAGACCAAGTTTACTCATATATACTTTAGATTGATTTAAAACTTCATTTTTAATTTAAAAGGATCTAGG
TGAAGATCCTTTTTGATAATCTCATGACCAAAATCCCTTAACGTGAGTTTTCGTTCCACTGAGCGTCAGA
CCCCGTAGAAAAGATCAAAGGATCTTCTTGAGATCCTTTTTTTCTGCGCGTAATCTGCTGCTTGCAAACA
AAAAAACCACCGCTACCAGCGGTGGTTTGTTTGCCGGATCAAGAGCTACCAACTCTTTTTCCGAAGGTAA
CTGGCTTCAGCAGAGCGCAGATACCAAATACTGTTCTTCTAGTGTAGCCGTAGTTAGGCCACCACTTCAA
GAACTCTGTAGCACCGCCTACATACCTCGCTCTGCTAATCCTGTTACCAGTGGCTGCTGCCAGTGGCGAT
AAGTCGTGTCTTACCGGGTTGGACTCAAGACGATAGTTACCGGATAAGGCGCAGCGGTCGGGCTGAACGG
GGGGTTCGTGCACACAGCCCAGCTTGGAGCGAACGACCTACACCGAACTGAGATACCTACAGCGTGAGCT
ATGAGAAAGCGCCACGCTTCCCGAAGGGAGAAAGGCGGACAGGTATCCGGTAAGCGGCAGGGTCGGAACA
GGAGAGCGCACGAGGGAGCTTCCAGGGGGAAACGCCTGGTATCTTTATAGTCCTGTCGGGTTTCGCCACC
TCTGACTTGAGCGTCGATTTTTGTGATGCTCGTCAGGGGGGCGGAGCCTATGGAAAAACGCCAGCAACGC
GGCCTTTTTACGGTTCCTGGCCTTTTGCTGGCCTTTTGCTCACATGTTCTTTCCTGCGTTATCCCCTGAT
TCTGTGGATAACCGTATTACCGCCTTTGAGTGAGCTGATACCGCTCGCCGCAGCCGAACGACCGAGCGCA
GCGAGTCAGTGAGCGAGGAAGCGGAAGAGCGCCCAATACGCAAACCGCCTCTCCCCGCGCGTTGGCCGAT
TCATTAATGCAGCTGGCACGACAGGTTTCCCGACTGGAAAGCGGGCAGTGAGCGCAACGCAATTAATGTG
AGTTAGCTCACTCATTAGGCACCCCAGGCTTTACACTTTATGCTTCCGGCTCGTATGTTGTGTGGAATTG
TGAGCGGATAACAATTTCACACAGGAAACAGCTATGACCATGATTACGCCAAGCGCGCAATTAACCCTCA
CTAAAGGGAACAAAAGCTGGAGCTGCAAGC
Features (pLannotate 1.2.2; 34 found; start..end, strand, type, name):
      5..231     +  promoter       RSV promoter: Rous sarcoma virus enhancer/promoter
    232..412     +  LTR            5' LTR (truncated): truncated 5' long terminal repeat (LTR) from HIV-1
    459..584     +  misc_feature   HIV-1 Ψ: packaging signal of human immunodeficiency virus type 1
    568..931     +  CDS            HIV-1 gag (fragment): gag protein from human immunodeficiency virus 1; gag
   1077..1310    +  misc_feature   RRE: The Rev response element (RRE) of HIV-1 allows for Rev-dependent mRNA export from the nucleus to the cytoplasm.
   1687..1713    +  CDS            Rev (fragment): human immunodeficiency virus 1 (HIV-1) Rev protein; rev; enhances nuclear export of unspliced and incompletely spliced viral mRNAs
   1720..1743    +  promoter       SV40 promoter (fragment): SV40 early promoter
   1744..1815    +  promoter       SV40 promoter (fragment): SV40 enhancer and early promoter
   1839..1974    +  rep_origin     SV40 ori: SV40 origin of replication
   2020..2616    +  CDS            PuroR (fragment): puromycin N-acetyltransferase; pac from Streptomyces; confers resistance to puromycin
   2665..2782    +  misc_feature   cPPT/CTS: central polypurine tract and central termination sequence of HIV-1
   2847..2913    +  CDS            small t antigen (fragment): SV40 (simian virus 40) small t antigen
   2920..4098    +  promoter       EF-1α promoter: strong constitutive promoter for human elongation factor EF-1α
   4119..4136    +  protein_bind   attB1 (fragment): mutant version of attB; core recombination site for the Gateway® BP reaction BP Clonase™
   4142..5524    +  CDS            NR5A1: STF1_HUMAN - Also known as AD4BP, FTZF1, SF1. Experimental evidence at protein level: Swiss-Prot protein existence level 1. Transcriptional activator. Essential for sexual differentiation and formation of the primary steroidogenic tissues (PubMed:27378692). Binds to the Ad4 site found in the promoter region of steroidogenic P450 genes such as CYP11A, CYP11B and CYP21B. Also regulates the AMH/Muellerian inhibiting substance gene as well as the AHCH and STAR genes. 5'-YCAAGGYC-3' and 5'-RRAGGTCA-3' are the consensus sequences for the recognition by NR5A1 (PubMed:27378692). The SFPQ-NONO-NR5A1 co
   5527..5550    -  protein_bind   attB2: mutant version of attB; recombination site for the Gateway® BP reaction BP Clonase™
   5558..5599    +  CDS            V5 tag: epitope tag from simian virus 5
   5615..5668    +  promoter       U6 promoter (fragment): RNA polymerase III promoter for human U6 snRNA
   5710..6298    +  misc_feature   WPRE: woodchuck hepatitis virus posttranscriptional regulatory element
   6349..6368    +  misc_feature   cPPT/CTS (fragment): central polypurine tract and central termination sequence of HIV-1
   6370..6603    +  LTR            3' LTR (ΔU3): self-inactivating 3' long terminal repeat (LTR) from HIV-1
   6681..6802    +  polyA_signal   SV40 poly(A) signal: SV40 polyadenylation signal
   6842..6977    +  rep_origin     SV40 ori: SV40 origin of replication
   6998..7016    -  promoter       T7 promoter: promoter for bacteriophage T7 RNA polymerase
   7024..7179    +  CDS            lacZα (fragment): LacZα fragment of β-galactosidase; lacZ fragment
   7184..7612    +  rep_origin     f1 ori (sequence partly withheld): f1 bacteriophage origin of replication; arrow indicates direction of (+) strand synthesis
   7665..7769    +  promoter       AmpR promoter: bla
   7770..8630    +  CDS            AmpR: β-lactamase; bla; confers resistance to ampicillin, carbenicillin, and related antibiotics
   8801..9389    +  rep_origin     ori: high-copy-number ColE1/pMB1/pBR322/pUC origin of replication
   9572..9664    +  CDS            lacI (fragment): lac repressor; lacI; The lac repressor binds to the lac operator to inhibit transcription in E. coli. This inhibition can be relieved by adding lactose or isopropyl-β-D-thiogalactopyranoside (IPTG).
   9677..9698    +  protein_bind   CAP binding site: CAP binding activates transcription in the presence of cAMP. E. coli catabolite activator protein
   9713..9743    +  promoter       lac promoter: promoter for the E. coli lac operon
   9751..9767    +  protein_bind   lac operator: The lac repressor binds to the lac operator to inhibit transcription in E. coli. This inhibition can be relieved by adding lactose or isopropyl-β-D-thiogalactopyranoside (IPTG). lac repressor encoded by lacI
   9812..9830    +  promoter       T3 promoter: promoter for bacteriophage T3 RNA polymerase
