[The description below was written by a language model from this plasmid's Addgene catalogue record and pLannotate feature annotations shown in this document.]
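Description:
TFORF3363 is a lentiviral mammalian expression plasmid built on the pLX_TRC317 backbone and carrying the human transcription factor NR5A1 (steroidogenic factor 1, SF-1), one member of a barcoded transcription factor ORF collection. It is maintained in E. coli through a high-copy ColE1/pUC-type origin with ampicillin resistance (AmpR), and it also contains an f1 origin and remnants of a lac/lacZα cloning region flanked by T3 and T7 promoters. The depositor notes that the plasmid can recombine, which is common for LTR-containing vectors.

The viral portion has a third-generation, self-inactivating layout. An RSV promoter drives a truncated HIV-1 5' LTR, followed by the Ψ packaging signal, a gag fragment, the RRE for Rev-dependent export of the genomic RNA, a cPPT/CTS element, a WPRE to enhance transcript expression, and a ΔU3 3' LTR followed by an SV40 poly(A) signal. Within the transferred region there are two expression units. An SV40 early promoter drives the puromycin N-acetyltransferase gene for selection of transduced cells. Downstream, the EF-1α promoter drives the NR5A1 ORF, which was inserted by Gateway cloning and is therefore flanked by attB1 and attB2 sites, with a C-terminal V5 epitope tag for detection.

According to the record, each vector in the collection carries a unique 24-bp barcode, although the feature table does not annotate it. The barcode identifies which transcription factor a cell received, so the construct can be used in pooled overexpression screens such as directed differentiation studies, as well as for individual constitutive overexpression of NR5A1.
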