Addgene plasmid #144839: TFORF3363
Purpose: Lentiviral vector for overexpressing transcription factor ORFs with unique 24-bp barcodes. Barcodes facilitate identification of transcription factors in pooled screens.
Depositing lab: Feng Zhang. Depositing organization: Broad Institute. Publication: A transcription factor atlas of directed differentiation. Joung J, Ma S, Tay T, Geiger-Schuller KR, Kirchgatterer PC, Verdine VK, Guo B, Arias-Garcia MA, Allen WE, Singh A, Kuksenko O, Abudayyeh OO, Gootenberg JS, Fu Z, Macrae RK, Buenrostro JD, Regev A, Zhang F. Cell. 2023 Jan 5;186(1):209-229.e26. doi: 10.1016/j.cell.2022.11.026. PubMed 36608654.
Backbone
  Vector backbone: pLX_TRC317
  Backbone manufacturer: Broad Institute Genetic Perturbation Platform
  Backbone size w/o insert (bp): 8264
  Vector type: Mammalian Expression, Lentiviral
  Selectable markers: Puromycin
Growth in bacteria
  Bacterial resistance: Ampicillin, 100 μg/mL
  Growth temperature: 37°C
  Growth strain: NEB Stable
  Copy number: High Copy
Gene/Insert
  Gene/Insert name: NR5A1
  Species: H. sapiens (human)
  Insert size (bp): 1589
  Entrez Gene: NR5A1 (a.k.a. AD4BP, ELP, FTZ1, FTZF1, POF7, SF-1, SF1, SPGF8, SRXX4, SRXY3, hSF-1)
  Promoter: EF1a
  Tag / fusion protein: V5 (C terminal on insert)
  Cloning method: Gateway Cloning
  Sequencing primers: 5′ GGGTGGAGACTGAAGTTAGGCCAG; 3′ CACATAGCGTAAAAGGAGCAACATAG
Resource information
  A portion of this plasmid was derived from a plasmid made by: Broad Institute Genetic Perturbation Platform
Terms and licenses: Academic/Nonprofit Terms; Industry Terms: Not Available to Industry
Depositor comments: NM_004959.4 Please test multiple small colonies in case of plasmid recombination. To make this collection available in a timely manner, a portion of this collection was not fully sequenced by Addgene. If an Addgene verified full plasmid sequence is not available, please contact us prior to placing an order to request the full sequence.
How to cite: TFORF3363 was a gift from Feng Zhang (Addgene plasmid # 144839 ; http://n2t.net/addgene:144839 ; RRID:Addgene_144839)
