>Addgene plasmid #144839 | TFORF3363 | depositor partial sequence | sequence record 286632 | Insert
ATCGATTGATCAACAAGTTTGTACAAAAAAGTTGGCATGGACTATTCGTACGACGAGGACCTGGACGAGC
TGTGCCCCGTGTGCGGGGACAAGGTGTCCGGCTACCACTACGGACTGCTCACGTGTGAGAGCTGCAAGGG
CTTCTTCAAGCGCACGGTGCAGAACAACAAGCACTACACGTGCACCGAGAGCCAGAGCTGCAAGATCGAC
AAGACGCAGCGCAAGCGCTGTCCCTTCTGCCGCTTCCAGAAATGCCTGACGGTGGGGATGCGCCTGGAAG
CCGTGCGCGCTGACCGTATGAGGGGTGGCCGGAACAAGTTTGGGCCGATGTACAAGCGGGACCGGGCCCT
GAAACAGCAGAAGAAGGCACAGATTCGGGCCAATGGCTTCAAGCTGGAGACAGGGCCCCCGATGGGGGTG
CCCCCGCCGCCCCCTCCCGCACCGGACTACGTGCTGCCTCCCAGCCTGCATGGGCCTGAGCCCAAGGGCC
TGGCCGCCGGTCCACCTGCTGGGCCACTGGGCGACTTTGGGGCCCCAGCACTGCCCATGGCCGTGCCCGG
TGCCCACGGGCCACTGGCTGGCTACCTCTACCCTGCCTTTCCTGGCCGTGCCATCAAGTCTGAGTACCCG
GAGCCTTATGCCAGCCCCCCACAGCCTGGGCTGCCGTACGGCTACCCAGAGCCCTTCTCTGGAGGGCCCA
ACGTGCCTGAGCTCATCCTGCAGCTGCTGCAGCTGGAGCCGGATGAGGACCAGGTGCGGGCCCGCATCTT
GGGCTGCCTGCAGGAGCCCACCAAAAGCCGCCCCGACCAGCCGGCGGCCTTCGGCCTCCTGTGCAGAATG
GCCGACCAGACCTTCATCTCCATCGTGGACTGGGCACGCAGGTGCATGGTCTTCAAGGAGCTGGAGGTGG
CCGACCAGATGACGCTGCTGCAGAACTGCTGGAGCGAGCTGCTGGTGTTCGACCACATCTACCGCCAGGT
CCAGCACGGCAAGGAGGGCAGCATCCTGCTGGTCACCGGGCAGGAGGTGGAGCTGACCACAGTGGCCACC
CAGGCGGGCTCGCTGCTGCACAGCCTGGTGTTGCGGGCGCAGGAGCTGGTGCTGCAGCTGCTTGCGCTGC
AGCTGGACCGGCAGGAGTTTGTCTGCCTCAAGTTCATCATCCTCTTCAGCCTGGATTTGAAGTTCCTGAA
TAACCACATCCTGGTGAAAGACGCTCAGGAGAAGGCCAACGCCGCCCTGCTTGACTACACCCTGTGCCAC
TACCCGCACTGCGGGGACAAATTCCAGCAGCTGCTGCTGTGCCTGGTGGAGGTGCGGGCCCTGAGCATGC
AGGCCAAGGAGTACCTGTACCACAAGCACCTGGGCAACGAGATGCCCCGCAACAACCTGCTCATCGAAAT
GCTGCAAGCCAAGCAGACTTGCCCAACTTTCTTGTACAAAGTGGTTGATATCGGTAAGCCTATCCCTAAC
CCTCTCCTCGGTCTCGATTCTACGTAGTAATGAACTAGTCCGTAACTTGAAAGTATTTCGATTTCTTGGC
TTTATATATCTTGTGGAAAGGACGACAATGTGATTCGAGGCCACTGCTT
