>Addgene plasmid #144839 | TFORF3363 | depositor partial sequence | sequence record 286633 | Barcode
CAATGTGATTCGAGGCCACTGCTT
